Addgene plasmid #224291: optoFcR
Purpose: Expression of an optogenetic Fc Receptor
Depositing lab: Meghan Morrissey. Depositing organization: University of California, Santa Barbara. Publication: Prior Fc receptor activation primes macrophages for increased sensitivity to IgG via long-term and short-term mechanisms. Bond A, Fiaz S, Rollins K, Nario JEQ, Snyder ET, Atkins DJ, Rosen SJ, Granados A, Dey SS, Wilson MZ, Morrissey MA. Dev Cell. 2024 Aug 9:S1534-5807(24)00457-X. doi: 10.1016/j.devcel.2024.07.017. PubMed 39137774.
Backbone
  Vector backbone: pHR
  Total vector size (bp): 11362
  Vector type: Lentiviral
Growth in bacteria
  Bacterial resistance: Ampicillin, 100 μg/mL
  Growth temperature: 37°C
  Growth strain: NEB Stable
  Copy number: High Copy
Gene/Insert
  Gene/Insert name: Fc receptor gamma (alt name: Intracellular domain of FcgammaR)
  Species: M. musculus (mouse)
  Mutation: aa 45-86 only
  Entrez Gene: Fcer1g (a.k.a. CD23, FcR-gamma, FcR[g], FcRgamma, Fce1g, FcepsilonRI, Ly-50)
  Promoter: SFFV
  Tag / fusion protein: myristoylation sequence (N terminal on insert); mScarlet-Cry2-olig (C terminal on insert)
  Cloning method: Gibson Cloning
  Sequencing primers: 5′ n/a
Terms and licenses: Academic/Nonprofit Terms; Industry Terms: Not Available to Industry
Depositor comments: Please visit https://doi.org/10.1101/2023.11.14.567059 for bioRxiv preprint.
How to cite: optoFcR was a gift from Meghan Morrissey (Addgene plasmid # 224291 ; http://n2t.net/addgene:224291 ; RRID:Addgene_224291)
