[The description below was written by a language model from this plasmid's Addgene catalogue record and pLannotate feature annotations shown in this document.]
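Description:
optoFcR is a lentiviral transfer plasmid built on the pHR backbone (about 11.4 kb) for expressing a light-controllable Fc receptor signalling module in mammalian cells. It is propagated in E. coli through a high-copy ColE1/pUC-type origin and selected with ampicillin via the β-lactamase gene. The viral portion carries the usual HIV-1-derived elements: a truncated 5' LTR, the Ψ packaging signal with a gag fragment, the Rev response element, the cPPT/CTS, and a self-inactivating ΔU3 3' LTR. Because the plasmid does not itself encode the viral proteins, packaging and envelope functions must be supplied separately to make virus. The backbone also retains older vector remnants outside the LTR-flanked region, including an SV40 promoter followed by gpt fragments, SV40 small t intron and polyadenylation sequences, and fragments of TcR, rop and bom. These appear to be vestigial.

The payload is driven by the SFFV promoter, a strong retroviral LTR promoter, and is followed by a WPRE to enhance transcript stability and expression. The open reading frame begins with a Src-derived N-myristoylation signal that anchors the protein to the inner membrane leaflet. This is fused to residues 45–86 of mouse Fc receptor gamma chain (Fcer1g), the intracellular region that contains the ITAM signalling motif. mScarlet follows for red fluorescent visualisation, then the Arabidopsis CRY2 photolyase homology region, which the catalogue entry describes as the Cry2olig variant. Cry2olig oligomerises under blue light, so illumination should cluster the membrane-tethered ITAM domains, mimicking the receptor clustering normally caused by IgG engagement without any ligand. The associated work used this tool to study how prior Fc receptor activation primes macrophages for increased sensitivity to IgG.
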