Features (pLannotate 1.2.2; 36 found; start..end, strand, type, name):
     38..106     +  CDS            nef (fragment): NEF_HV1Z2 - Experimental evidence at protein level: Swiss-Prot protein existence level 1. Extracellular Nef protein targets CD4(+) T-lymphocytes for apoptosis by interacting with CXCR4 surface receptors. From Human immunodeficiency virus type 1 group M subtype D (isolate Z2/CDC-Z34) (HIV-1).
    108..341     +  LTR            3' LTR (ΔU3): self-inactivating 3' long terminal repeat (LTR) from HIV-1
    366..384     -  promoter       SP6 promoter: promoter for bacteriophage SP6 RNA polymerase
    612..891     +  CDS            TcR (fragment): tetracycline efflux protein; tet; confers resistance to tetracycline
    892..940     -  misc_feature   bom (fragment): basis of mobility region from pBR322
   1042..1077    -  CDS            rop (fragment): Rop protein, which maintains plasmids at low copy number; rop
   1172..1276    +  promoter       AmpR promoter: bla
   1277..2137    +  CDS            AmpR: β-lactamase; bla; confers resistance to ampicillin, carbenicillin, and related antibiotics
   2308..2896    +  rep_origin     ori: high-copy-number ColE1/pMB1/pBR322/pUC origin of replication
   3079..3135    +  CDS            lacI (fragment): lac repressor; lacI; The lac repressor binds to the lac operator to inhibit transcription in E. coli. This inhibition can be relieved by adding lactose or isopropyl-β-D-thiogalactopyranoside (IPTG).
   3142..3471    +  promoter       SV40 promoter: SV40 enhancer and early promoter
   3671..3790    +  CDS            gpt (fragment): XGPT_ECOLI - Also known as gpp, gxu. Experimental evidence at protein level: Swiss-Prot protein existence level 1. Purine salvage pathway enzyme that catalyzes the transfer of the ribosyl-5-phosphate group from 5-phospho-alpha-D-ribose 1- diphosphate (PRPP) to the N9 position of the 6-oxopurines guanine and xanthine to form the corresponding ribonucleotides GMP (guanosine 5'- monophosphate) and XMP (xanthosine 5'-monophosphate), with the release of PPi. To a lesser extent, also acts on hypoxanthine (PubMed:9100006, PubMed:3886014). Does not ribophosphorylate adenine (PubMed:3886014). From Esch
   3790..4125    +  CDS            gpt (fragment): XGPT_ECOLI - Also known as gpp, gxu. Experimental evidence at protein level: Swiss-Prot protein existence level 1. Purine salvage pathway enzyme that catalyzes the transfer of the ribosyl-5-phosphate group from 5-phospho-alpha-D-ribose 1- diphosphate (PRPP) to the N9 position of the 6-oxopurines guanine and xanthine to form the corresponding ribonucleotides GMP (guanosine 5'- monophosphate) and XMP (xanthosine 5'-monophosphate), with the release of PPi. To a lesser extent, also acts on hypoxanthine (PubMed:9100006, PubMed:3886014). Does not ribophosphorylate adenine (PubMed:3886014). From Esch
   4220..4525    +  CDS            frsA (fragment): FRSA_ECOLI - Also known as yafA. Experimental evidence at protein level: Swiss-Prot protein existence level 1. Catalyzes the hydrolysis of esters (PubMed:15808744). Displays esterase activity toward pNP-butyrate (PubMed:15808744). May stimulate mixed-acid fermentation by acting as a fermentation/respiration switch that down-regulates respiration and up- regulates fermentation rates (PubMed:15169777). From Escherichia coli (strain K12).
   4529..4603    +  CDS            small t antigen (fragment): SV40 (simian virus 40) small t antigen
   4605..4670    +  intron         small t intron: SV40 (simian virus 40) small t antigen intron
   4800..4820    +  CDS            SV40 NLS: nuclear localization signal of SV40 (simian virus 40) large T antigen
   5139..5222    +  CDS            large T antigen (fragment): large T antigen from SV40 (simian virus 40)
   5245..5379    +  polyA_signal   SV40 poly(A) signal: SV40 polyadenylation signal
   5546..5875    +  CDS            nef (fragment): NEF_HV1BR - Experimental evidence at protein level: Swiss-Prot protein existence level 1. Extracellular Nef protein targets CD4(+) T-lymphocytes for apoptosis by interacting with CXCR4 surface receptors (PubMed:14990729). From Human immunodeficiency virus type 1 group M subtype B (isolate BRU/LAI) (HIV-1).
   5923..6180    +  LTR            5' LTR (truncated): truncated 5' long terminal repeat (LTR) from HIV-1
   6227..6352    +  misc_feature   HIV-1 Ψ: packaging signal of human immunodeficiency virus type 1
   6336..6674    +  CDS            HIV-1 gag (fragment): gag protein from human immunodeficiency virus 1; gag
   6849..7082    +  misc_feature   RRE: The Rev response element (RRE) of HIV-1 allows for Rev-dependent mRNA export from the nucleus to the cytoplasm.
   7459..7559    +  CDS            Rev (fragment): human immunodeficiency virus 1 (HIV-1) Rev protein; rev; enhances nuclear export of unspliced and incompletely spliced viral mRNAs
   7596..7713    +  misc_feature   cPPT/CTS: central polypurine tract and central termination sequence of HIV-1
   7750..7782    -  misc_feature   MCS (fragment): pBluescript multiple cloning site
   7866..8273    +  promoter       SFFV promoter: spleen focus-forming virus long terminal repeat (LTR) promoter
   8313..8354    +  CDS            myr: N-myristoylation signal from Src kinase (Pellman et al., 1985; Kaplan et al., 1988)
   8355..8480    +  CDS            Fcer1g (fragment): FCERG_MOUSE - Also known as Fce1g. Experimental evidence at protein level: Swiss-Prot protein existence level 1. Adapter protein containing an immunoreceptor tyrosine-based activation motif (ITAM) that transduces activation signals from various immunoreceptors. As a component of the high-affinity immunoglobulin E (IgE) receptor, mediates allergic inflammatory signaling in mast cells (PubMed:14764707). As a constitutive component of interleukin-3 receptor complex, selectively mediates interleukin 4/IL4 production by basophils, priming T-cells toward effector T-helper 2 subset (PubMed:19098920).
   8493..9188    +  CDS            mScarlet: mScarlet is a basic (constitutively fluorescent) red fluorescent protein published in 2016, derived from synthetic construct. It has moderate acid sensitivity.
   9210..10703   +  CDS            CRY2PHR: N-terminal photolyase homology region of Arabidopsis thaliana cryptochrome 2 binds to CIB1 upon exposure to blue light (Kennedy et al., 2010)
  10726..10756   +  misc_feature   MCS (fragment): pUC18/19 multiple cloning site
  10757..10775   +  misc_feature   MCS (fragment): pBluescript multiple cloning site
  10775..11363   +  misc_feature   WPRE: woodchuck hepatitis virus posttranscriptional regulatory element
  11364..21      +  misc_feature   MCS (fragment) (across the origin): pBluescript multiple cloning site
>Addgene plasmid #224291 | optoFcR | addgene full sequence | sequence record 442654 | Addgene NGS Result
CGATACCGTCGACCTCGAGGGAATTAATTCGAGCTCGGTACCTTTAAGACCAATGACTTACAAGGCAGCT
GTAGATCTTAGCCACTTTTTAAAAGAAAAGGGGGGACTGGAAGGGCTAATTCACTCCCAACGAAGACAAG
ATCTGCTTTTTGCTTGTACTGGGTCTCTCTGGTTAGACCAGATCTGAGCCTGGGAGCTCTCTGGCTAACT
AGGGAACCCACTGCTTAAGCCTCAATAAAGCTTGCCTTGAGTGCTTCAAGTAGTGTGTGCCCGTCTGTTG
TGTGACTCTGGTAACTAGAGATCCCTCAGACCCTTTTAGTCAGTGTGGAAAATCTCTAGCAGCATCTAGA
ATTAATTCCGTGTATTCTATAGTGTCACCTAAATCGTATGTGTATGATACATAAGGTTATGTATTAATTG
TAGCCGCGTTCTAACGACAATATGTACAAGCCTAATTGTGTAGCATCTGGCTTACTGAAGCAGACCCTAT
CATCTCTCTCGTAAACTGCCGTCAGAGTCGGTTTGGTTGGACGAACCTTCTGAGTTTCTGGTAACGCCGT
CCCGCACCCGGAAATGGTCAGCGAACCAATCAGCAGGGTCATCGCTAGCCAGATCCTCTACGCCGGACGC
ATCGTGGCCGGCATCACCGGCGCCACAGGTGCGGTTGCTGGCGCCTATATCGCCGACATCACCGATGGGG
AAGATCGGGCTCGCCACTTCGGGCTCATGAGCGCTTGTTTCGGCGTGGGTATGGTGGCAGGCCCCGTGGC
CGGGGGACTGTTGGGCGCCATCTCCTTGCATGCACCATTCCTTGCGGCGGCGGTGCTCAACGGCCTCAAC
CTACTACTGGGCTGCTTCCTAATGCAGGAGTCGCATAAGGGAGAGCGTCGAATGGTGCACTCTCAGTACA
ATCTGCTCTGATGCCGCATAGTTAAGCCAGCCCCGACACCCGCCAACACCCGCTGACGCGCCCTGACGGG
CTTGTCTGCTCCCGGCATCCGCTTACAGACAAGCTGTGACCGTCTCCGGGAGCTGCATGTGTCAGAGGTT
TTCACCGTCATCACCGAAACGCGCGAGACGAAAGGGCCTCGTGATACGCCTATTTTTATAGGTTAATGTC
ATGATAATAATGGTTTCTTAGACGTCAGGTGGCACTTTTCGGGGAAATGTGCGCGGAACCCCTATTTGTT
TATTTTTCTAAATACATTCAAATATGTATCCGCTCATGAGACAATAACCCTGATAAATGCTTCAATAATA
TTGAAAAAGGAAGAGTATGAGTATTCAACATTTCCGTGTCGCCCTTATTCCCTTTTTTGCGGCATTTTGC
CTTCCTGTTTTTGCTCACCCAGAAACGCTGGTGAAAGTAAAAGATGCTGAAGATCAGTTGGGTGCACGAG
TGGGTTACATCGAACTGGATCTCAACAGCGGTAAGATCCTTGAGAGTTTTCGCCCCGAAGAACGTTTTCC
AATGATGAGCACTTTTAAAGTTCTGCTATGTGGCGCGGTATTATCCCGTATTGACGCCGGGCAAGAGCAA
CTCGGTCGCCGCATACACTATTCTCAGAATGACTTGGTTGAGTACTCACCAGTCACAGAAAAGCATCTTA
CGGATGGCATGACAGTAAGAGAATTATGCAGTGCTGCCATAACCATGAGTGATAACACTGCGGCCAACTT
ACTTCTGACAACGATCGGAGGACCGAAGGAGCTAACCGCTTTTTTGCACAACATGGGGGATCATGTAACT
CGCCTTGATCGTTGGGAACCGGAGCTGAATGAAGCCATACCAAACGACGAGCGTGACACCACGATGCCTG
TAGCAATGGCAACAACGTTGCGCAAACTATTAACTGGCGAACTACTTACTCTAGCTTCCCGGCAACAATT
AATAGACTGGATGGAGGCGGATAAAGTTGCAGGACCACTTCTGCGCTCGGCCCTTCCGGCTGGCTGGTTT
ATTGCTGATAAATCTGGAGCCGGTGAGCGTGGGTCTCGCGGTATCATTGCAGCACTGGGGCCAGATGGTA
AGCCCTCCCGTATCGTAGTTATCTACACGACGGGGAGTCAGGCAACTATGGATGAACGAAATAGACAGAT
CGCTGAGATAGGTGCCTCACTGATTAAGCATTGGTAACTGTCAGACCAAGTTTACTCATATATACTTTAG
ATTGATTTAAAACTTCATTTTTAATTTAAAAGGATCTAGGTGAAGATCCTTTTTGATAATCTCATGACCA
AAATCCCTTAACGTGAGTTTTCGTTCCACTGAGCGTCAGACCCCGTAGAAAAGATCAAAGGATCTTCTTG
AGATCCTTTTTTTCTGCGCGTAATCTGCTGCTTGCAAACAAAAAAACCACCGCTACCAGCGGTGGTTTGT
TTGCCGGATCAAGAGCTACCAACTCTTTTTCCGAAGGTAACTGGCTTCAGCAGAGCGCAGATACCAAATA
CTGTTCTTCTAGTGTAGCCGTAGTTAGGCCACCACTTCAAGAACTCTGTAGCACCGCCTACATACCTCGC
TCTGCTAATCCTGTTACCAGTGGCTGCTGCCAGTGGCGATAAGTCGTGTCTTACCGGGTTGGACTCAAGA
CGATAGTTACCGGATAAGGCGCAGCGGTCGGGCTGAACGGGGGGTTCGTGCACACAGCCCAGCTTGGAGC
GAACGACCTACACCGAACTGAGATACCTACAGCGTGAGCTATGAGAAAGCGCCACGCTTCCCGAAGGGAG
AAAGGCGGACAGGTATCCGGTAAGCGGCAGGGTCGGAACAGGAGAGCGCACGAGGGAGCTTCCAGGGGGA
AACGCCTGGTATCTTTATAGTCCTGTCGGGTTTCGCCACCTCTGACTTGAGCGTCGATTTTTGTGATGCT
CGTCAGGGGGGCGGAGCCTATGGAAAAACGCCAGCAACGCGGCCTTTTTACGGTTCCTGGCCTTTTGCTG
GCCTTTTGCTCACATGTTCTTTCCTGCGTTATCCCCTGATTCTGTGGATAACCGTATTACCGCCTTTGAG
TGAGCTGATACCGCTCGCCGCAGCCGAACGACCGAGCGCAGCGAGTCAGTGAGCGAGGAAGCGGAAGAGC
GCCCAATACGCAAACCGCCTCTCCCCGCGCGTTGGCCGATTCATTAATGCAGCTGTGGAATGTGTGTCAG
TTAGGGTGTGGAAAGTCCCCAGGCTCCCCAGCAGGCAGAAGTATGCAAAGCATGCATCTCAATTAGTCAG
CAACCAGGTGTGGAAAGTCCCCAGGCTCCCCAGCAGGCAGAAGTATGCAAAGCATGCATCTCAATTAGTC
AGCAACCATAGTCCCGCCCCTAACTCCGCCCATCCCGCCCCTAACTCCGCCCAGTTCCGCCCATTCTCCG
CCCCATGGCTGACTAATTTTTTTTATTTATGCAGAGGCCGAGGCCGCCTCGGCCTCTGAGCTATTCCAGA
AGTAGTGAGGAGGCTTTTTTGGAGGCCTAGGCTTTTGCAAAAAGCTTGGACACAAGACAGGCTTGCGAGA
TATGTTTGAGAATACCACTTTATCCCGCGTCAGGGAGAGGCAGTGCGTAAAAAGACGCGGACTCATGTGA
AATACTGGTTTTTAGTGCGCCAGATCTCTATAATCTCGCGCAACCTATTTTCCCCTCGAACACTTTTTAA
GCCGTAGATAAACAGGCTGGGACACTTCACATGAGCGAAAAATACATCGTCACCTGGGACATGTTGCAGA
TCCATGCACGTAAACTCGCAAGCCGACTGATGCCTTCTGAACAATGGAAAGGCATTATTGCCGTAAGCCG
TGGCGGTCTGTACCGGGTGCGTTACTGGCGCGTGAACTGGGTATTCGTCATGTCGATACCGTTTGTATTT
CCAGCTACGATCACGACAACCAGCGCGAGCTTAAAGTGCTGAAACGCGCAGAAGGCGATGGCGAAGGCTT
CATCGTTATTGATGACCTGGTGGATACCGGTGGTACTGCGGTTGCGATTCGTGAAATGTATCCAAAAGCG
CACTTTGTCACCATCTTCGCAAAACCGGCTGGTCGTCCGCTGGTTGATGACTATGTTGTTGATATCCCGC
AAGATACCTGGATTGAACAGCCGTGGGATATGGGCGTCGTATTCGTCCCGCCAATCTCCGGTCGCTAATC
TTTTCAACGCCTGGCACTGCCGGGCGTTGTTCTTTTTAACTTCAGGCGGGTTACAATAGTTTCCAGTAAG
TATTCTGGAGGCTGCATCCATGACACAGGCAAACCTGAGCGAAACCCTGTTCAAACCCCGCTTTAAACAT
CCTGAAACCTCGACGCTAGTCCGCCGCTTTAATCACGGCGCACAACCGCCTGTGCAGTCGGCCCTTGATG
GTAAAACCATCCCTCACTGGTATCGCATGATTAACCGTCTGATGTGGATCTGGCGCGGCATTGACCCACG
CGAAATCCTCGACGTCCAGGCACGTATTGTGATGAGCGATGCCGAACGTACCGACGATGATTTATACGAT
ACGGTGATTGGCTACCGTGGCGGCAACTGGATTTATGAGTGGGCCCCGGATCTTTGTGAAGGAACCTTAC
TTCTGTGGTGTGACATAATTGGACAAACTACCTACAGAGATTTAAAGCTCTAAGGTAAATATAAAATTTT
TAAGTGTATAATGTGTTAAACTACTGATTCTAATTGTTTGTGTATTTTAGATTCCAACCTATGGAACTGA
TGAATGGGAGCAGTGGTGGAATGCCTTTAATGAGGAAAACCTGTTTTGCTCAGAAGAAATGCCATCTAGT
GATGATGAGGCTACTGCTGACTCTCAACATTCTACTCCTCCAAAAAAGAAGAGAAAGGTAGAAGACCCCA
AGGACTTTCCTTCAGAATTGCTAAGTTTTTTGAGTCATGCTGTGTTTAGTAATAGAACTCTTGCTTGCTT
TGCTATTTACACCACAAAGGAAAAAGCTGCACTGCTATACAAGAAAATTATGGAAAAATATTCTGTAACC
TTTATAAGTAGGCATAACAGTTATAATCATAACATACTGTTTTTTCTTACTCCACACAGGCATAGAGTGT
CTGCTATTAATAACTATGCTCAAAAATTGTGTACCTTTAGCTTTTTAATTTGTAAAGGGGTTAATAAGGA
ATATTTGATGTATAGTGCCTTGACTAGAGATCATAATCAGCCATACCACATTTGTAGAGGTTTTACTTGC
TTTAAAAAACCTCCCACACCTCCCCCTGAACCTGAAACATAAAATGAATGCAATTGTTGTTGTTAACTTG
TTTATTGCAGCTTATAATGGTTACAAATAAAGCAATAGCATCACAAATTTCACAAATAAAGCATTTTTTT
CACTGCATTCTAGTTGTGGTTTGTCCAAACTCATCAATGTATCTTATCATGTCTGGATCAACTGGATAAC
TCAAGCTAACCAAAATCATCCCAAACTTCCCACCCCATACCCTATTACCACTGCCAATTACCTGTGGTTT
CATTTACTCTAAACCTGTGATTCCTCTGAATTATTTTCATTTTAAAGAAATTGTATTTGTTAAATATGTA
CTACAAACTTAGTAGTTGGAAGGGCTAATTCACTCCCAAAGAAGACAAGATATCCTTGATCTGTGGATCT
ACCACACACAAGGCTACTTCCCTGATTAGCAGAACTACACACCAGGGCCAGGGGTCAGATATCCACTGAC
CTTTGGATGGTGCTACAAGCTAGTACCAGTTGAGCCAGATAAGGTAGAAGAGGCCAATAAAGGAGAGAAC
ACCAGCTTGTTACACCCTGTGAGCCTGCATGGGATGGATGACCCGGAGAGAGAAGTGTTAGAGTGGAGGT
TTGACAGCCGCCTAGCATTTCATCACGTGGCCCGAGAGCTGCATCCGGAGTACTTCAAGAACTGCTGATA
TCGAGCTTGCTACAAGGGACTTTCCGCTGGGGACTTTCCAGGGAGGCGTGGCCTGGGCGGGACTGGGGAG
TGGCGAGCCCTCAGATCCTGCATATAAGCAGCTGCTTTTTGCCTGTACTGGGTCTCTCTGGTTAGACCAG
ATCTGAGCCTGGGAGCTCTCTGGCTAACTAGGGAACCCACTGCTTAAGCCTCAATAAAGCTTGCCTTGAG
TGCTTCAAGTAGTGTGTGCCCGTCTGTTGTGTGACTCTGGTAACTAGAGATCCCTCAGACCCTTTTAGTC
AGTGTGGAAAATCTCTAGCAGTGGCGCCCGAACAGGGACTTGAAAGCGAAAGGGAAACCAGAGGAGCTCT
CTCGACGCAGGACTCGGCTTGCTGAAGCGCGCACGGCAAGAGGCGAGGGGCGGCGACTGGTGAGTACGCC
AAAAATTTTGACTAGCGGAGGCTAGAAGGAGAGAGATGGGTGCGAGAGCGTCAGTATTAAGCGGGGGAGA
ATTAGATCGCGATGGGAAAAAATTCGGTTAAGGCCAGGGGGAAAGAAAAAATATAAATTAAAACATATAG
TATGGGCAAGCAGGGAGCTAGAACGATTCGCAGTTAATCCTGGCCTGTTAGAAACATCAGAAGGCTGTAG
ACAAATACTGGGACAGCTACAACCATCCCTTCAGACAGGATCAGAAGAACTTAGATCATTATATAATACA
GTAGCAACCCTCTATTGTGTGCATCAAAGGATAGAGATAAAAGACACCAAGGAAGCTTTAGACAAGATAG
AGGAAGAGCAAAACAAAAGTAAGACCACCGCACAGCAAGCGGCCGGCCGCTGATCTTCAGACCTGGAGGA
GGAGATATGAGGGACAATTGGAGAAGTGAATTATATAAATATAAAGTAGTAAAAATTGAACCATTAGGAG
TAGCACCCACCAAGGCAAAGAGAAGAGTGGTGCAGAGAGAAAAAAGAGCAGTGGGAATAGGAGCTTTGTT
CCTTGGGTTCTTGGGAGCAGCAGGAAGCACTATGGGCGCAGCGTCAATGACGCTGACGGTACAGGCCAGA
CAATTATTGTCTGGTATAGTGCAGCAGCAGAACAATTTGCTGAGGGCTATTGAGGCGCAACAGCATCTGT
TGCAACTCACAGTCTGGGGCATCAAGCAGCTCCAGGCAAGAATCCTGGCTGTGGAAAGATACCTAAAGGA
TCAACAGCTCCTGGGGATTTGGGGTTGCTCTGGAAAACTCATTTGCACCACTGCTGTGCCTTGGAATGCT
AGTTGGAGTAATAAATCTCTGGAACAGATTTGGAATCACACGACCTGGATGGAGTGGGACAGAGAAATTA
ACAATTACACAAGCTTAATACACTCCTTAATTGAAGAATCGCAAAACCAGCAAGAAAAGAATGAACAAGA
ATTATTGGAATTAGATAAATGGGCAAGTTTGTGGAATTGGTTTAACATAACAAATTGGCTGTGGTATATA
AAATTATTCATAATGATAGTAGGAGGCTTGGTAGGTTTAAGAATAGTTTTTGCTGTACTTTCTATAGTGA
ATAGAGTTAGGCAGGGATATTCACCATTATCGTTTCAGACCCACCTCCCAACCCCGAGGGGACCCGACAG
GCCCGAAGGAATAGAAGAAGAAGGTGGAGAGAGAGACAGAGACAGATCCATTCGATTAGTGAACGGATCT
CGACGGTATCGCCAAATGGCAGTATTCATCCACAATTTTAAAAGAAAAGGGGGGATTGGGGGGTACAGTG
CAGGGGAAAGAATAGTAGACATAATAGCAACAGACATACAAACTAAAGAATTACAAAAACAAATTACAAA
AATTCAAAATTTTCGGGTTTATTACAGGGACAGCAGAGATCCAGTTTGGATCGATAAGCTTGATATCGAA
TTCCTGCAGCCCCGATAAAATAAAAGATTTTATTTAGTCTCCAGAAAAAGGGGGGAATGAAAGACCCCAC
CTGTAGGTTTGGCAAGCTAGCTGCAGTAACGCCATTTTGCAAGGCATGGAAAAATACCAAACCAAGAATA
GAGAAGTTCAGATCAAGGGCGGGTACATGAAAATAGCTAACGTTGGGCCAAACAGGATATCTGCGGTGAG
CAGTTTCGGCCCCGGCCCGGGGCCAAGAACAGATGGTCACCGCAGTTTCGGCCCCGGCCCGAGGCCAAGA
ACAGATGGTCCCCAGATATGGCCCAACCCTCAGCAGTTTCTTAAGACCCATCAGATGTTTCCAGGCTCCC
CCAAGGACCTGAAATGACCCTGCGCCTTATTTGAATTAACCAATCAGCCTGCTTCTCGCTTCTGTTCGCG
CGCTTCTGCTTCCCGAGCTCTATAAAAGAGCTCACAACCCCTCACTCGGCGCGCCAGTCCTCCGACAGAC
TGAGTCGCCCGGGGGGGATCTGGAGCTCTCGAGAATTCTCACGCGTGCCACCATGGGGAGTAGCAAGAGC
AAGCCTAAGGACCCCAGCCAGCGCCGACTCAAGATCCAGGTCCGAAAGGCAGCTATAGCCAGCCGTGAGA
AAGCAGATGCTGTCTACACGGGCCTGAACACCCGGAGCCAGGAGACATATGAGACTCTGAAGCATGAGAA
ACCACCCCAGAGTACTAGTGGAATGGTGAGCAAGGGCGAGGCAGTGATCAAGGAGTTCATGCGGTTCAAG
GTGCACATGGAGGGCTCCATGAACGGCCACGAGTTCGAGATCGAGGGCGAGGGCGAGGGCCGCCCCTACG
AGGGCACCCAGACCGCCAAGCTGAAGGTGACCAAGGGTGGCCCCCTGCCCTTCTCCTGGGACATCCTGTC
CCCTCAGTTCATGTACGGCTCCAGGGCCTTCACCAAGCACCCCGCCGACATCCCCGACTACTATAAGCAG
TCCTTCCCCGAGGGCTTCAAGTGGGAGCGCGTGATGAACTTCGAGGACGGCGGCGCCGTGACCGTGACCC
AGGACACCTCCCTGGAGGACGGCACCCTGATCTACAAGGTGAAGCTCCGCGGCACCAACTTCCCTCCTGA
CGGCCCCGTAATGCAGAAGAAGACAATGGGCTGGGAAGCGTCCACCGAGCGGTTGTACCCCGAGGACGGC
GTGCTGAAGGGCGACATTAAGATGGCCCTGCGCCTGAAGGACGGCGGCCGCTACCTGGCGGACTTCAAGA
CCACCTACAAGGCCAAGAAGCCCGTGCAGATGCCCGGCGCCTACAACGTCGACCGCAAGTTGGACATCAC
CTCCCACAACGAGGACTACACCGTGGTGGAACAGTACGAACGCTCCGAGGGCCGCCACTCCACCGGCGGC
ATGGACGAGCTGTACAAGTCGGATCCAGGTTCTGGTTCTATGAAGATGGACAAAAAGACTATAGTTTGGT
TTAGAAGAGACCTAAGGATTGAGGATAATCCTGCATTAGCAGCAGCTGCTCACGAAGGATCTGTTTTTCC
TGTCTTCATTTGGTGTCCTGAAGAAGAAGGACAGTTTTATCCTGGAAGAGCTTCAAGATGGTGGATGAAA
CAATCACTTGCTCACTTATCTCAATCCTTGAAGGCTCTTGGATCTGACCTCACTTTAATCAAAACCCACA
ACACGATTTCAGCGATCTTGGATTGTATCCGCGTTACCGGTGCTACAAAAGTCGTCTTTAACCACCTCTA
TGATCCTGTTTCGTTAGTTCGGGACCATACCGTAAAGGAGAAGCTGGTGGAACGTGGGATCTCTGTGCAA
AGCTACAATGGAGATCTATTGTATGAACCGTGGGAGATATACTGCGAAAAGGGCAAACCTTTTACGAGTT
TCAATTCTTACTGGAAGAAATGCTTAGATATGTCGATTGAATCCGTTATGCTTCCTCCTCCTTGGCGGTT
GATGCCAATAACTGCAGCGGCTGAAGCGATTTGGGCGTGTTCGATTGAAGAACTAGGGCTGGAGAATGAG
GCCGAGAAACCGAGCAATGCGTTGTTAACTAGAGCTTGGTCTCCAGGATGGAGCAATGCTGATAAGTTAC
TAAATGAGTTCATCGAGAAGCAGTTGATAGATTATGCAAAGAACAGCAAGAAAGTTGTTGGGAATTCTAC
TTCACTACTTTCTCCGTATCTCCATTTCGGGGAAATAAGCGTCAGACACGTTTTCCAGTGTGCCCGGATG
AAACAAATTATATGGGCAAGAGATAAGAACAGTGAAGGAGAAGAAAGTGCAGATCTTTTTCTTAGGGGAA
TCGGTTTAAGAGAGTATTCTCGGTATATATGTTTCAACTTCCCGTTTACTCACGAGCAATCGTTGTTGAG
TCATCTTCGGTTTTTCCCTTGGGATGCTGATGTTGATAAGTTCAAGGCCTGGAGACAAGGCAGGACCGGT
TATCCGTTGGTGGATGCCGGAATGAGAGAGCTTTGGGCTACCGGATGGATGCATAACAGAATAAGAGTGA
TTGTTTCAAGCTTTGCTGTGAAGTTTCTTCTCCTTCCATGGAAATGGGGAATGAAGTATTTCTGGGATAC
ACTTTTGGATGCTGATTTGGAATGTGACATCCTTGGCTGGCAGTATATCTCTGGGAGTATCCCCGATGGC
CACGAGCTTGATCGCTTGGACAATCCCGCGTTACAAGGCGCCAAATATGACCCAGAAGGTGAGTACATAA
GGCAATGGCTTCCCGAGCTTGCGAGATTGCCAACTGAATGGATCCATCATCCATGGGACGCTCCTTTAAC
CGTACTCAAAGCTTCTGGTGTGGAACTCGGAACAAACTATGCGAAACCCATTGTAGACATCGACACAGCT
CGTGAGCTACTAGCTAAAGCTATTTCAAGAACCCGTGGAGCACAGATCATGATCGGAGCAGCAGCCCGGG
ATCCACCGTAAGCGACTCTAGAGTCGACCTGCAGGCATGCAAGCTTGATATCAAGCTTATCGATAATCAA
CCTCTGGATTACAAAATTTGTGAAAGATTGACTGGTATTCTTAACTATGTTGCTCCTTTTACGCTATGTG
GATACGCTGCTTTAATGCCTTTGTATCATGCTATTGCTTCCCGTATGGCTTTCATTTTCTCCTCCTTGTA
TAAATCCTGGTTGCTGTCTCTTTATGAGGAGTTGTGGCCCGTTGTCAGGCAACGTGGCGTGGTGTGCACT
GTGTTTGCTGACGCAACCCCCACTGGTTGGGGCATTGCCACCACCTGTCAGCTCCTTTCCGGGACTTTCG
CTTTCCCCCTCCCTATTGCCACGGCGGAACTCATCGCCGCCTGCCTTGCCCGCTGCTGGACAGGGGCTCG
GCTGTTGGGCACTGACAATTCCGTGGTGTTGTCGGGGAAATCATCGTCCTTTCCTTGGCTGCTCGCCTGT
GTTGCCACCTGGATTCTGCGCGGGACGTCCTTCTGCTACGTCCCTTCGGCCCTCAATCCAGCGGACCTTC
CTTCCCGCGGCCTGCTGCCGGCTCTGCGGCCTCTTCCGCGTCTTCGCCTTCGCCCTCAGACGAGTCGGAT
CTCCCTTTGGGCCGCCTCCCCGCAT
